>Addgene plasmid #24390 | pcDNA4-Beclin1 151-241 | addgene full sequence | sequence record 156195 | Addgene NGS result
GACATTGATTATTGACTAGTTATTAATAGTAATCAATTACGGGGTCATTAGTTCATAGCCCATATATGGA
GTTCCGCGTTACATAACTTACGGTAAATGGCCCGCCTGGCTGACCGCCCAACGACCCCCGCCCATTGACG
TCAATAATGACGTATGTTCCCATAGTAACGCCAATAGGGACTTTCCATTGACGTCAATGGGTGGAGTATT
TACGGTAAACTGCCCACTTGGCAGTACATCAAGTGTATCATATGCCAAGTACGCCCCCTATTGACGTCAA
TGACGGTAAATGGCCCGCCTGGCATTATGCCCAGTACATGACCTTATGGGACTTTCCTACTTGGCAGTAC
ATCTACGTATTAGTCATCGCTATTACCATGGTGATGCGGTTTTGGCAGTACATCAATGGGCGTGGATAGC
GGTTTGACTCACGGGGATTTCCAAGTCTCCACCCCATTGACGTCAATGGGAGTTTGTTTTGGCACCAAAA
TCAACGGGACTTTCCAAAATGTCGTAACAACTCCGCCCCATTGACGCAAATGGGCGGTAGGCGTGTACGG
TGGGAGGTCTATATAAGCAGAGCTCTCCCTATCAGTGATAGAGATCTCCCTATCAGTGATAGAGATCGTC
GACGAGCTCGTTTAGTGAACCGTCAGATCGCCTGGAGACGCCATCCACGCTGTTTTGACCTCCATAGAAG
ACACCGGGACCGATCCAGCCTCCGGACTCTAGCGTTTAAACTTAAGCTTGGTACCGAGCTCGGATCCATG
CAGCTCAACGTCACTGAAAATGAGTGTCAGAACTACAAACGCTGTTTGGAGATCTTAGAGCAAATGAATG
AGGATGACAGTGAACAGTTACAGATGGAGCTAAAGGAGCTGGCACTAGAGGAGGAGAGGCTGATCCAGGA
GCTGGAAGACGTGGAAAAGAACCGCAAGATAGTGGCAGAAAATCTCGAGAAGGTCCAGGCTGAGGCTGAG
AGACTGGATCAGGAGGAAGCTCAGTATCAGAGAGAATACAGTGAATTTAAACGACAGCAGCTGGAGGGCG
GCCGCGACTACAAAGACCATGACGGTGATTATAAAGATCATGACATCGACTACAAGGATGACGATGACAA
GTGACTCGAGTCTAGAGGGCCCGTTTAAACCCGCTGATCAGCCTCGACTGTGCCTTCTAGTTGCCAGCCA
TCTGTTGTTTGCCCCTCCCCCGTGCCTTCCTTGACCCTGGAAGGTGCCACTCCCACTGTCCTTTCCTAAT
AAAATGAGGAAATTGCATCGCATTGTCTGAGTAGGTGTCATTCTATTCTGGGGGGTGGGGTGGGGCAGGA
CAGCAAGGGGGAGGATTGGGAAGACAATAGCAGGCATGCTGGGGATGCGGTGGGCTCTATGGCTTCTGAG
GCGGAAAGAACCAGCTGGGGCTCTAGGGGGTATCCCC
[124 nt withheld, positions 1438-1561]
C
[91 nt withheld, positions 1563-1653]
A
[49 nt withheld, positions 1655-1703]
CCTTTGACGTTGGAGTCCACGTTCTTT
[37 nt withheld, positions 1731-1767]
ACCCTATCTCGGTCTATTCTTTTGATTTATAAGGGATTTTGCCGATTTCGGCCTATTGGTTAAAAAATGA
GCTGATTTAACAAAAATTTAACGCGAATTAATTCTGTGGAATGTGTGTCAGTTAGGGTGTGGAAAGTCCC
CAGGCTCCCCAGCAGGCAGAAGTATGCAAAGCATGCATCTCAATTAGTCAGCAACCAGGTGTGGAAAGTC
CCCAGGCTCCCCAGCAGGCAGAAGTATGCAAAGCATGCATCTCAATTAGTCAGCAACCATAGTCCCGCCC
CTAACTCCGCCCATCCCGCCCCTAACTCCGCCCAGTTCCGCCCATTCTCCGCCCCATGGCTGACTAATTT
TTTTTATTTATGCAGAGGCCGAGGCCGCCTCTGCCTCTGAGCTATTCCAGAAGTAGTGAGGAGGCTTTTT
TGGAGGCCTAGGCTTTTGCAAAAAGCTCCCGGGAGCTTGTATATCCATTTTCGGATCTGATCAGCACGTG
TTGACAATTAATCATCGGCATAGTATATCGGCATAGTATAATACGACAAGGTGAGGAACTAAACCATGGC
CAAGTTGACCAGTGCCGTTCCGGTGCTCACCGCGCGCGACGTCGCCGGAGCGGTCGAGTTCTGGACCGAC
CGGCTCGGGTTCTCCCGGGACTTCGTGGAGGACGACTTCGCCGGTGTGGTCCGGGACGACGTGACCCTGT
TCATCAGCGCGGTCCAGGACCAGGTGGTGCCGGACAACACCCTGGCCTGGGTGTGGGTGCGCGGCCTGGA
CGAGCTGTACGCCGAGTGGTCGGAGGTCGTGTCCACGAACTTCCGGGACGCCTCCGGGCCGGCCATGACC
GAGATCGGCGAGCAGCCGTGGGGGCGGGAGTTCGCCCTGCGCGACCCGGCCGGCAACTGCGTGCACTTCG
TGGCCGAGGAGCAGGACTGACACGTGCTACGAGATTTCGATTCCACCGCCGCCTTCTATGAAAGGTTGGG
CTTCGGAATCGTTTTCCGGGACGCCGGCTGGATGATCCTCCAGCGCGGGGATCTCATGCTGGAGTTCTTC
GCCCACCCCAACTTGTTTATTGCAGCTTATAATGGTTACAAATAAAGCAATAGCATCACAAATTTCACAA
ATAAAGCATTTTTTTCACTGCATTCTAGTTGTGGTTTGTCCAAACTCATCAATGTATCTTATCATGTCTG
TATACCGTCGACCTCTAGCTAGAGCTTGGCGTAATCATGGTCATAGCTGTTTCCTGTGTGAAATTGTTAT
CCGCTCACAATTCCACACAACATACGAGCCGGAAGCATAAAGTGTAAAGCCTGGGGTGCCTAATGAGTGA
GCTAACTCACATTAATTGCGTTGCGCTCACTGCCCGCTTTCCAGTCGGGAAACCTGTCGTGCCAGCTGCA
TTAATGAATCGGCCAACGCGCGGGGAGAGGCGGTTTGCGTATTGGGCGCTCTTCCGCTTCCTCGCTCACT
GACTCGCTGCGCTCGGTCGTTCGGCTGCGGCGAGCGGTATCAGCTCACTCAAAGGCGGTAATACGGTTAT
CCACAGAATCAGGGGATAACGCAGGAAAGAACATGTGAGCAAAAGGCCAGCAAAAGGCCAGGAACCGTAA
AAAGGCCGCGTTGCTGGCGTTTTTCCATAGGCTCCGCCCCCCTGACGAGCATCACAAAAATCGACGCTCA
AGTCAGAGGTGGCGAAACCCGACAGGACTATAAAGATACCAGGCGTTTCCCCCTGGAAGCTCCCTCGTGC
GCTCTCCTGTTCCGACCCTGCCGCTTACCGGATACCTGTCCGCCTTTCTCCCTTCGGGAAGCGTGGCGCT
TTCTCATAGCTCACGCTGTAGGTATCTCAGTTCGGTGTAGGTCGTTCGCTCCAAGCTGGGCTGTGTGCAC
GAACCCCCCGTTCAGCCCGACCGCTGCGCCTTATCCGGTAACTATCGTCTTGAGTCCAACCCGGTAAGAC
ACGACTTATCGCCACTGGCAGCAGCCACTGGTAACAGGATTAGCAGAGCGAGGTATGTAGGCGGTGCTAC
AGAGTTCTTGAAGTGGTGGCCTAACTACGGCTACACTAGAAGAACAGTATTTGGTATCTGCGCTCTGCTG
AAGCCAGTTACCTTCGGAAAAAGAGTTGGTAGCTCTTGATCCGGCAAACAAACCACCGCTGGTAGCGGTG
GTTTTTTTGTTTGCAAGCAGCAGATTACGCGCAGAAAAAAAGGATCTCAAGAAGATCCTTTGATCTTTTC
TACGGGGTCTGACGCTCAGTGGAACGAAAACTCACGTTAAGGGATTTTGGTCATGAGATTATCAAAAAGG
ATCTTCACCTAGATCCTTTTAAATTAAAAATGAAGTTTTAAATCAATCTAAAGTATATATGAGTAAACTT
GGTCTGACAGTTACCAATGCTTAATCAGTGAGGCACCTATCTCAGCGATCTGTCTATTTCGTTCATCCAT
AGTTGCCTGACTCCCCGTCGTGTAGATAACTACGATACGGGAGGGCTTACCATCTGGCCCCAGTGCTGCA
ATGATACCGCGAGACCCACGCTCACCGGCTCCAGATTTATCAGCAATAAACCAGCCAGCCGGAAGGGCCG
AGCGCAGAAGTGGTCCTGCAACTTTATCCGCCTCCATCCAGTCTATTAATTGTTGCCGGGAAGCTAGAGT
AAGTAGTTCGCCAGTTAATAGTTTGCGCAACGTTGTTGCCATTGCTACAGGCATCGTGGTGTCACGCTCG
TCGTTTGGTATGGCTTCATTCAGCTCCGGTTCCCAACGATCAAGGCGAGTTACATGATCCCCCATGTTGT
GCAAAAAAGCGGTTAGCTCCTTCGGTCCTCCGATCGTTGTCAGAAGTAAGTTGGCCGCAGTGTTATCACT
CATGGTTATGGCAGCACTGCATAATTCTCTTACTGTCATGCCATCCGTAAGATGCTTTTCTGTGACTGGT
GAGTACTCAACCAAGTCATTCTGAGAATAGTGTATGCGGCGACCGAGTTGCTCTTGCCCGGCGTCAATAC
GGGATAATACCGCGCCACATAGCAGAACTTTAAAAGTGCTCATCATTGGAAAACGTTCTTCGGGGCGAAA
ACTCTCAAGGATCTTACCGCTGTTGAGATCCAGTTCGATGTAACCCACTCGTGCACCCAACTGATCTTCA
GCATCTTTTACTTTCACCAGCGTTTCTGGGTGAGCAAAAACAGGAAGGCAAAATGCCGCAAAAAAGGGAA
TAAGGGCGACACGGAAATGTTGAATACTCATACTCTTCCTTTTTCAATATTATTGAAGCATTTATCAGGG
TTATTGTCTCATGAGCGGATACATATTTGAATGTATTTAGAAAAATAAACAAATAGGGGTTCCGCGCACA
TTTCCCCGAAAAGTGCCACCTGACGTCGACGGATCGGGAGATCTCCCGATCCCCTATGGTGCACTCTCAG
TACAATCTGCTCTGATGCCGCATAGTTAAGCCAGTATCTGCTCCCTGCTTGTGTGTTGGAGGTCGCTGAG
TAGTGCGCGAGCAAAATTTAAGCTACAACAAGGCAAGGCTTGACCGACAATTGCATGAAGAATCTGCTTA
GGGTTAGGCGTTTTGCGCTGCTTCGCGATGTACGGGCCAGATATACGCGTT
Features (pLannotate 1.2.2; 23 found; start..end, strand, type, name):
      1..380     +  enhancer       CMV enhancer: human cytomegalovirus immediate early enhancer
    381..584     +  promoter       CMV promoter: human cytomegalovirus (CMV) immediate early promoter
    586..605     +  promoter       PLtetO-1 promoter (fragment): modified phage lambda PL promoter with tet operator sites (Lutz and Bujard, 1997)
    607..626     +  promoter       PLtetO-1 promoter (fragment): modified phage lambda PL promoter with tet operator sites (Lutz and Bujard, 1997)
    634..667     +  promoter       TRE3GV promoter (fragment): 3rd-generation Tet-responsive promoter that can be activated by binding of Tet-On® 3G, optimized for retroviral and lentiviral vectors
    771..977     +  CDS            BECN1 (fragment): BECN1_HUMAN - Also known as GT197. Experimental evidence at protein level: Swiss-Prot protein existence level 1. Beclin-1-C 35 kDa localized to mitochondria can promote apoptosis; it induces the mitochondrial translocation of BAX and the release of proapoptotic factors. From Homo sapiens (Human).
   1056..1121    +  CDS            3xFLAG: three tandem FLAG® epitope tags, followed by an enterokinase cleavage site
   1168..1392    +  polyA_signal   bGH poly(A) signal: bovine growth hormone polyadenylation signal
   1396..1417    +  promoter       SV40 promoter (fragment): SV40 enhancer and early promoter
   1438..1866    +  rep_origin     f1 ori (sequence partly withheld): f1 bacteriophage origin of replication; arrow indicates direction of (+) strand synthesis
   1880..2209    +  promoter       SV40 promoter: SV40 enhancer and early promoter
   2257..2304    +  promoter       EM7 promoter: synthetic bacterial promoter&nbsp
   2323..2697    +  CDS            BleoR: antibiotic-binding protein; Sh ble from Streptoalloteichus hindustanus; confers resistance to bleomycin, phleomycin, and Zeocin™
   2707..2832    +  CDS            ble (fragment): BLE_KLEPN - Experimental evidence at protein level: Swiss-Prot protein existence level 1. Binding protein with a strong affinity to the bleomycin family of antibiotics. Binds to CL990; an antimitotic-antibiotic compound. From Klebsiella pneumoniae.
   2827..2948    +  polyA_signal   SV40 poly(A) signal: SV40 polyadenylation signal
   3021..3037    -  protein_bind   lac operator: The lac repressor binds to the lac operator to inhibit transcription in E. coli. This inhibition can be relieved by adding lactose or isopropyl-β-D-thiogalactopyranoside (IPTG). lac repressor encoded by lacI
   3045..3075    -  promoter       lac promoter: promoter for the E. coli lac operon
   3090..3111    -  protein_bind   CAP binding site: CAP binding activates transcription in the presence of cAMP. E. coli catabolite activator protein
   3124..3216    -  CDS            lacI (fragment): lac repressor; lacI; The lac repressor binds to the lac operator to inhibit transcription in E. coli. This inhibition can be relieved by adding lactose or isopropyl-β-D-thiogalactopyranoside (IPTG).
   3399..3987    -  rep_origin     ori: high-copy-number ColE1/pMB1/pBR322/pUC origin of replication
   4158..5018    -  CDS            AmpR: β-lactamase; bla; confers resistance to ampicillin, carbenicillin, and related antibiotics
   5019..5123    -  promoter       AmpR promoter: bla
   5182..5234    -  misc_feature   bom (fragment): basis of mobility region from pBR322
