[The description below was written by a language model from this plasmid's Addgene catalogue record and pLannotate feature annotations shown in this document.]
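Description:
pcDNA4-Beclin1 151-241 is a mammalian expression plasmid built on a pcDNA4/TO backbone modified to carry a 3xFLAG tag. It encodes a short fragment of human Beclin 1 (BECN1, also called ATG6/VPS30) comprising amino acids 151–241. The roughly 270 bp insert was cloned between BamHI and NotI sites and is fused at its C terminus to three tandem FLAG epitopes for detection or immunoprecipitation. Transcription is driven by the CMV immediate-early enhancer and promoter and terminated by the bovine growth hormone polyadenylation signal. Immediately downstream of the CMV promoter the annotation software picks up short matches to tet-operator-containing promoters. These are consistent with the tandem tet operator sites characteristic of the TO-series backbone. They allow the promoter to be repressed in cells expressing the Tet repressor and induced with tetracycline. In cells lacking the repressor, expression is constitutive.

In E. coli the plasmid replicates from a high-copy ColE1/pUC-type origin and is selected with ampicillin through the β-lactamase gene; an f1 origin is also present. A second cassette places the Sh ble bleomycin/Zeocin resistance gene under both the SV40 early promoter and the bacterial EM7 promoter, followed by an SV40 polyadenylation signal. This permits Zeocin selection of stably transfected mammalian cells. The sequenced record of about 5.4 kb agrees with the stated backbone and insert sizes.

The construct comes from work identifying Barkor as an autophagy-specific partner of Beclin 1 and class III phosphatidylinositol 3-kinase. As a truncation, it is most plausibly used for mapping Beclin 1 interaction domains, although the record does not state this purpose explicitly.
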