Addgene plasmid #24390: pcDNA4-Beclin1 151-241
Depositing lab: Qing Zhong. Publication: Identification of Barkor as a mammalian autophagy-specific factor for Beclin 1 and class III phosphatidylinositol 3-kinase. Sun Q, Fan W, Chen K, Ding X, Chen S, Zhong Q. Proc Natl Acad Sci U S A. 2008 Dec 9. 105(49):19211-6. 10.1073/pnas.0810452105 PubMed 19050071.
Backbone
  Vector backbone: pCDNA4/TO-3*flag
  Backbone size w/o insert (bp): 5100
  Vector type: Mammalian Expression
Growth in bacteria
  Bacterial resistance: Ampicillin, 100 μg/mL
  Growth temperature: 37°C
  Growth strain: DH5alpha
  Copy number: High Copy
Gene/Insert
  Gene/Insert name: Beclin1
  Species: H. sapiens (human)
  Insert size (bp): 270
  Mutation: Contains amino acids 151-241.
  Entrez Gene: BECN1 (a.k.a. ATG6, VPS30, beclin1)
  Tag / fusion protein: FLAG (C terminal on insert)
  Cloning method: Restriction Enzyme; 5′ cloning site BamHI (unknown if destroyed); 3′ cloning site NotI (unknown if destroyed)
  Sequencing primers: 5′ CMV-F; 3′ BGH-rev
Terms and licenses: Academic/Nonprofit Terms; Industry Terms: Not Available to Industry
How to cite: pcDNA4-Beclin1 151-241 was a gift from Qing Zhong (Addgene plasmid # 24390 ; http://n2t.net/addgene:24390 ; RRID:Addgene_24390)
