>Addgene plasmid #24390 | pcDNA4-Beclin1 151-241 | addgene partial sequence | sequence record 30152 | 24390 with BGH-rev
TAGACTCGAGTCACTTGTCATCGTCATCCTTGTAGTCGATGTCATGATCTTTATAATCACCGTCATGGTC
TTTGTAGTCGCGGCCGCCCTCCAGCTGCTGTCGTTTAAATTCACTGTATTCTCTCTGATACTGAGCTTCC
TCCTGATCCAGTCTCTCAGCCTCAGCCTGGACCTTCTCGAGATTTTCTGCCACTATCTTGCGGTTCTTTT
CCACGTCTTCCAGCTCCTGGATCAGCCTCTCCTCCTCTAGTGCCAGCTCCTTTAGCTCCATCTGTAACTG
TTCACTGTCATCCTCATTCATTTGCTCTAAGATCTCCAAACAGCGTTTGTAGTTCTGACACTCATTTTCA
GTGACGTTGAGCTGCATGGATCCGAGCTCGGTACCAAGCTTAAGTTTAAACGCTAGAGTCCGGAGGCTGG
ATCGGTCCCGGTGTCTTCTATGGAGGTCAAAACAGCGTGGATGGCGTCTCCAGGCGATCTGACGGTTCAC
TAAACGAGCTCGTCGACGATCTCTATCACTGATAGGGAGATCTCTATCACTGATAGGGAGAGCTCTGCTT
ATATAGACCTCCCACCGTACACGCCTACCGCCCATTTGCGTCAATGGGGCGGAGTTGTTACGACATTTTG
GAAAGTCCCGTTGATTTTGGTGCCAAAACAAACTCCCATTGACGTCAATGGGGTGGAGACTTGGAAATCC
CCGTGAGTCAAACCGCTATCCACGCCCATTGATGTACTGCCAAAACCGCATCACCATGGTAATAGCGATG
ACTAANAN
